>Addgene plasmid #207301 | pHCMV_PUUV_GP | addgene full sequence | sequence record 407650 | Addgene NGS Result
GCGGCCGCTCTAGAGAGCTTGGCCCATTGCATACGTTGTATCCATATCATAATATGTACATTTATATTGG
CTCATGTCCAACATTACCGCCATGTTGACATTGATTATTGACTAGTTATTAATAGTAATCAATTACGGGG
TCATTAGTTCATAGCCCATATATGGAGTTCCGCGTTACATAACTTACGGTAAATGGCCCGCCTGGCTGAC
CGCCCAACGACCCCCGCCCATTGACGTCAATAATGACGTATGTTCCCATAGTAACGCCAATAGGGACTTT
CCATTGACGTCAATGGGTGGAGTATTTACGGTAAACTGCCCACTTGGCAGTACATCAAGTGTATCATATG
CCAAGTACGCCCCCTATTGACGTCAATGACGGTAAATGGCCCGCCTGGCATTATGCCCAGTACATGACCT
TATGGGACTTTCCTACTTGGCAGTACATCTACGTATTAGTCATCGCTATTACCATGGTGATGCGGTTTTG
GCAGTACATCAATGGGCGTGGATAGCGGTTTGACTCACGGGGATTTCCAAGTCTCCACCCCATTGACGTC
AATGGGAGTTTGTTTTGGCACCAAAATCAACGGGACTTTCCAAAATGTCGTAACAACTCCGCCCCATTGA
CGCAAATGGGCGGTAGGCGTGTACGGTGGGAGGTCTATATAAGCAGAGCTCGTTTAGTGAACCGTCAGAT
CGCCTGGACACGCCATCCACGCTGTTTTGACCTCCATAGATGACACCGGGACCGATCCAGCCTCCGGTCG
ACCGATCCTGAGAACTTCAGGGTGAGTTTGGGGACCCTTGATTGTTCTTTCTTTTTCGCTATTGTAAAAT
TCATGTTATATGGAGGGGGCAAAGTTTTCAGGGTGTTGTTTAGAATGGGAAGATGTCCCTTGTATCACCA
TGGACCCTCATGATAATTTTGTTTCTTTCACTTTCTACTCTGTTGACAACCATTGTCTCCTCTTATTTTC
TTTTCATTTTCTGTAACTTTTTCGTTAAACTTTAGCTTGCATTTGTAACGAATTTTTAAATTCACTTTTG
TTTATTTGTCAGATTGTAAGTACTTTCTCTAATCACTTTTTTTTCAAGGCAATCAGGGTATATTATATTG
TACTTCAGCACAGTTTTAGAGAACAATTGTTATAATTAAATGATAAGGTAGAATATTTCTGCATATAAAT
TCTGGCTGGCGTGGAAATATTCTTATTGGTAGAAACAACTACACCCTGGTCATCATCCTGCCTTTCTCTT
TATGGTTACAATGATATACACTGTTTGAGATGAGGATAAAATACTCTGAGTCCAAACCGGGCCCCTCTGC
TAACCATGTTCATGCCTTCTTCTCTTTCCTACAGCTCCTGGGCAACGTGCTGGTTGTTGTGCTGTCTCAT
CATTTTGGCAAAGAATTCGCCACCATGGGAAAAAGCTCCCCCGTGTGTCTGTATCTGATTCTGCAAGGCC
TCCTCCTCTTCGACACCGTGAATGCCAAAAATCTGAACGAGCTCAAAATGGAGTGTCCCCACACAATTGG
ACTGGGACAAGGACTGGTGGTGGGCAGCGTGGAACTGCCCCCCGTGCCCATTCAGCAAATCGAGTCTCTG
AAGCTCGAGAGCAGCTGCAATTTCGATCTGCATACATCCACCGCCGGCCAGCAAAGCTTCACCAAGTGGA
CATGGGAGACAAAGGGCGACCTCGCTGAAAATACCCAAGCCAGCAGCACCTCCTTTCAAACCAAGAGCTC
CGAAGTGAATCTGAGAGGCCTCTGTCTGATTCCTACACTGGTGGTGGAAACAGCCGCTAGAATGAGAAAG
ACCATTGCTTGCTACGATCTGAGCTGCAACCAAACCGTGTGTCAACCTACCGTCTATCTGATGGGACCTA
TCCAAACATGTCTGACCACCAAGAGCTGTCTGCTCGGACTGGGCGACCAAAGGATCCAAGTGAACTACGA
GAGGACATACTGTGTCAGCGGACAGCTGGTGGAAGGCGTCTGCTTCAACCCCATCCATACCATGGCTCTG
TCCCAGCCTAGCCACACCTACGATATTGTCACCATCATGGTGAGATGCTTTCTGGTGATCAAAAAGGTGA
CCTCCGGCGACAGCATGAAAATCGAGAAGAACTTCGAAACACTGGTCCAGAAAACCGGCTGTACAGCCAA
TGGCTTCCAAGGCTACTATATTTGTCTGATCGGCTCTAGCAGCGAACCTCTGTATGTCCCCACACTGGAC
GATTATAGAAGCGCTGAGGTCCTCTCTAGAATGGCTTTTGCCCCCCACGGAGAGGACCACGACATCGAAA
AGAACGCCGTGAGCGCTCTGAGGATTGCTGGCAAGGTGACCGGCAAGGCCCCCTCCACCGAGAGCTCCGA
CACCGTGCAAGGCATTGCCTTCTCCGGCTCCCCTCTGTACACATCCACCGGCGTGCTGACCGCCAAGGAT
GATCCCGTCTACGTCTGGGCTCCCGGCATCATTATGGAGGGAAACCACTCCGTGTGTGAGAAAAAGACAC
TGCCTCTGACATGGACCGGCTTCATCCCTCTGCCCGGAGAGATTGAAAAGACCACCCAGTGCACCGTGTT
CTGCACCCTCGCTGGCCCCGGCGCCGATTGTGAGGCCTACTCCGAGACCGGCATCTTTAACATTAGCAGC
CCCACATGTCTGATTAATAGGGTCCAGAGATTTAGAGGCGCCGAACAACAGATCAAGTTCGTCTGCCAGA
GGGTCGACATGGATATTACAGTCTACTGTAACGGCGTCAAGAAGGTCATTCTGACAAAGACCCTCGTCAT
CGGCCAATGTATTTACACCTTCACCAGCATCTTCTCCATGATCCCCGGCATTGCTCACAGCCTCGCTGTG
GAACTGTGTGTGCCCGGACTCCATGGCTGGGCCACAGTGCTGCTGCTGCTGACCTTCTGCTTCGGCTGGG
TGCTGATTCCCACCATCACCATGATTCTGCTGAAGATTCTGATCGCCTTCGCCTATCTCTGCAGCAAGTA
CAACACCGATTCCAAGTTCAGAATCCTCGTGGAAAAGGTCAAGAAAGAGTACCAAAAGACCATGGGATCC
ATGGTGTGCGAGGTCTGTCAATACGAGTGCGAGACAGCCAAGGAACTCGAAAGCCATAGAAAAAGCTGCT
CCATCGGAAGCTGTCCTTACTGTCTCAACCCCTCCGAAGCCACCCCTAGCGCTCTGCAAGCCCACTTTAA
GGTCTGTAAGCTCACAAGCAGATTCCAAGAGAATCTGAAAAAGTCCCTCACCATGTACGAGCCTATGCAA
GGCTGCTATAGAACCCTCTCTCTGTTTAGGTATAGATCCAGATTCTTTGTGGGACTGGTCTGGTGTATGC
TCCTCGTGCTCGAGCTCATTGTGTGGGCCGCCTCCGCCGAGACACAGAACCTCAACGATGGCTGGACAGA
CACAGCTCATGGATCCGGCATTATCCCTATGAAGGCCGACCTCGAGCTGGACTTTTCTCTGCCCAGCTCC
GCTTCCTACACATATAGAAGGCAGCTGCAGAACCCCGCTAATGAGCAAGAGAAGATCCCCTTCCATCTGC
AAATCAGCAAACAAGTGATCCACGCTGAGATTCAGCACCTCGGCCACTGGATGGATGCCACCTTTAATCT
CAAGACCGCCTTCCACTGTTATGGCAGCTGCGAGAAGTACGCCTACCCTTGGCAAACCGCCGGATGCTTC
GTCGAAAAGGATTACGAGTACGAGACCGGCTGGGGCTGCAATCCTCCCGACTGCCCCGGCGTCGGCACCG
GCTGCACAGCTTGCGGAGTCTATCTGGACAAACTGAAGTCCGTCGGCAAGGTGTTTAAGATCGTGTCTCT
GAGGTATACAAGGAAGGTCTGCATTCAGCTCGGCACCGGCCAAACATGCAAGACAGTGGACAGCAACGAC
TGCCTCATTACAACCTCCGTCAAGGTGTGCCTCATCGGCACCATTTCCAAATTCCAGCCCTCCGACACAC
TGCTGTTTCTGGGACCTCTGCAACAAGGCGGACTCATCTTTAAGCAGTGGTGCACCACAACATGCCAGTT
TGGAGATCCCGGCGACATTATGAGCACACCTACCGGCATGAAGTGCCCCGAGCTGAACGGATCCTTTAGA
AAGAAGTGCGCTTTTGCTACCACACCCGTGTGCCAGTTCGATGGCAATACCATCTCCGGATACAAGAGGA
TGGTCGCCACCAAGGATTCCTTCCAGAGCTTCAATGTGACCGAGCCCCATATCAGCACAAGCGCTCTGGA
ATGGATCGATCTGGATAGCTCTCTGAGGGACCATATCAACGTCATCGTGTCTAGGGATCTGAGCTTTCAA
GATTTGAGCGAGACCCCTTGCCAAGTGGATCTGACCACAAGCGCTACAGATGGCGCTTGGGGCTCCGGAG
TGGGATTTAATCTGGTCTGCACCGTGTCTCTGACAGAGTGTTCCGCTTTCCTCACCAGCATCAAAGCTTG
CCATGCCGCCATGTGCTACGGCAGCACCACCACAAATCTCGTGAGAGGACAGAACACCATCCATGTCGTG
GGAAAGGGCGGACACTCCGGCTCCAAATTCATGTGTTGCCACGACACCAAATGCAGCAGCACCGGACTGG
TGGCTGCTGCCCCCCATCTGGACAGAGTGACCGGCTTCAATCAAGCCGACAGCGACAAGATTTTCGACGA
CGGAGCCCCCGAGTGCGGAATGAGCTGCTGGTTCAAAAAGCTGGGCGAGTGGGTGCTCGGCGTGCTCAAC
GGAAACTGGATGGTGGTCGCCGTGCTGATCGCTCTGCTGATTCTGAGCATCTTTCTCTTCGCTCTGTGCT
GTCCTAGGAGGCCCAGCTACAAGAAAGACCACAAACCTTGATGTCTTCCTGGAGCTCCAGTCATTGACTA
TAACGTCTCAGATCTTTTTCCCTCTGCCAAAAATTATGGGGACATCATGAAGCCCCTTGAGCATCTGACT
TCTGGCTAATAAAGGAAATTTATTTTCATTGCAATAGTGTGTTGGAATTTTTTGTGTCTCTCACTCGGAA
GGACATATGGGAGGGCAAATCATTTAAAACATCAGAATGAGTATTTGGTTTAGAGTTTGGCAACATATGC
CCATATGCTGGCTGCCATGAACAAAGGTTGGCTATAAAGAGGTCATCAGTATATGAAACAGCCCCCTGCT
GTCCATTCCTTATTCCATAGAAAAGCCTTGACTTGAGGTTAGATTTTTTTTATATTTTGTTTTGTGTTAT
TTTTTTCTTTAACATCCCTAAAATTTTCCTTACATGTTTTACTAGCCAGATTTTTCCTCCTCTCCTGACT
ACTCCCAGTCATAGCTGTCCCTCTTCTCTTATGGAGATCCCTCGACGGATCGGCCGCAATTCGTAATCAT
GTCATAGCTGTTTCCTGTGTGGAATTGTGAGCGGATAACAATTTCACACAACATACGAGCCGGAAGCATA
AAGTGTAAAGCCTGGGGTGCCTAATGAGTGAGCTAACTCACATTAATTGCGTTGCGCTCACTGCCCGCTT
TCCAGTCGGGAAACCTGTCGTGCCAGCTGCATTAATGAATCGGCCAACGCGCGGGGAGAGGCGGTTTGCG
TATTGGGCGCTCTTCCGCTTCCTCGCTCACTGACTCGCTGCGCTCGGTCGTTCGGCTGCGGCGAGCGGTA
TCAGCTCACTCAAAGGCGGTAATACGGTTATCCACAGAATCAGGGGATAACGCAGGAAAGAACATGTGAG
CAAAAGGCCAGCAAAAGGCCAGGAACCGTAAAAAGGCCGCGTTGCTGGCGTTTTTCCATAGGCTCCGCCC
CCCTGACGAGCATCACAAAAATCGACGCTCAAGTCAGAGGTGGCGAAACCCGACAGGACTATAAAGATAC
CAGGCGTTTCCCCCTGGAAGCTCCCTCGTGCGCTCTCCTGTTCCGACCCTGCCGCTTACCGGATACCTGT
CCGCCTTTCTCCCTTCGGGAAGCGTGGCGCTTTCTCATAGCTCACGCTGTAGGTATCTCAGTTCGGTGTA
GGTCGTTCGCTCCAAGCTGGGCTGTGTGCACGAACCCCCCGTTCAGCCCGACCGCTGCGCCTTATCCGGT
AACTATCGTCTTGAGTCCAACCCGGTAAGACACGACTTATCGCCACTGGCAGCAGCCACTGGTAACAGGA
TTAGCAGAGCGAGGTATGTAGGCGGTGCTACAGAGTTCTTGAAGTGGTGGCCTAACTACGGCTACACTAG
AAGAACAGTATTTGGTATCTGCGCTCTGCTGAAGCCAGTTACCTTCGGAAAAAGAGTTGGTAGCTCTTGA
TCCGGCAAACAAACCACCGCTGGTAGCGGTGGTTTTTTTGTTTGCAAGCAGCAGATTACGCGCAGAAAAA
AAGGATCTCAAGAAGATCCTTTGATCTTTTCTACGGGGTCTGACGCTCAGTGGAACGAAAACTCACGTTA
AGGGATTTTGGTCATGAGATTATCAAAAAGGATCTTCACCTAGATCCTTTTAAATTAAAAATGAAGTTTT
AAATCAATCTAAAGTATATATGAGTAAACTTGGTCTGACAGTTACCAATGCTTAATCAGTGAGGCACCTA
TCTCAGCGATCTGTCTATTTCGTTCATCCATAGTTGCCTGACTCCCCGTCGTGTAGATAACTACGATACG
GGAGGGCTTACCATCTGGCCCCAGTGCTGCAATGATACCGCGAGACCCACGCTCACCGGCACCAGATTTA
TCAGCAATAAACCAGCCAGCCGGAAGGGCCGAGCGCAGAAGTGGTCCTGCAACTTTATCCGCCTCCATCC
AGTCTATTAATTGTTGCCGGGAAGCTAGAGTAAGTAGTTCGCCAGTTAATAGTTTGCGCAACGTTGTTGC
CATTGCTACAGGCATCGTGGTGTCACGCTCGTCGTTTGGTATGGCTTCATTCAGCTCCGGTTCCCAACGA
TCAAGGCGAGTTACATGATCCCCCATGTTGTGCAAAAAAGCGGTTAGCTCCTTCGGTCCTCCGATCGTTG
TCAGAAGTAAGTTGGCCGCAGTGTTATCACTCATGGTTATGGCAGCACTGCATAATTCTCTTACTGTCAT
GCCATCCGTAAGATGCTTTTCTGTGACTGGTGAGTACTCAACCAAGTCATTCTGAGAATAGTGTATGCGG
CGACCGAGTTGCTCTTGCCCGGCGTCAATACGGGATAATACCGCGCCACATAGCAGAACTTTAAAAGTGC
TCATCATTGGAAAACGTTCTTCGGGGCGAAAACTCTCAAGGATCTTACCGCTGTTGAGATCCAGTTCGAT
GTAACCCACTCGTGCACCCAACTGATCTTCAGCATCTTTTACTTTCACCAGCGTTTCTGGGTGAGCAAAA
ACAGGAAGGCAAAATGCCGCAAAAAAGGGAATAAGGGCGACACGGAAATGTTGAATACTCATACTCTTCC
TTTTTCAATATTATTGAAGCATTTATCAGGGTTATTGTCTCATGAGCGGATACATATTTGAATGTATTTA
GAAAAATAAACAAATAGGGGTTCCGCGCACATTTCCCCGAAAAGTGCCACCTAAATTGTAAGCGTTAATA
TTTTGTTAAAATTCGCGTTAAATTTTTGTTAAATCAGCTCATTTTTTAACCAATAGGCCGAAATCGGCAA
AATCCCTTATAAATCAAAAGAATAGACCGAGATAGGGT
[37 nt withheld, positions 7669-7705]
AAAGAACGTGGACTCCAACGTCAAAGG
[49 nt withheld, positions 7733-7781]
T
[91 nt withheld, positions 7783-7873]
G
[124 nt withheld, positions 7875-7998]
CCCATTCGCCATTCAGGCTGCGCAACTGTTGGGAAGGGCGATCGGTGCGGGCCTCTTCGCTATTACGCCA
GCTGGCGAAAGGGGGATGTGCTGCAAGGCGATTAAGTTGGGTAACGCCAGGGTTTTCCCAGTCACGACGT
TGTAAAACGACGGCCAGTGAGCGCGCGTAATACGACTCACTATAGGGCGAATTGGAGCTCCACCGCGGTG
Features (pLannotate 1.2.2; 16 found; start..end, strand, type, name):
     97..476     +  enhancer       CMV enhancer: human cytomegalovirus immediate early enhancer
    477..680     +  promoter       CMV promoter: human cytomegalovirus (CMV) immediate early promoter
    792..1364    +  intron         β-globin intron: intron from rabbit β-globin gene
   1425..4868    +  CDS            GP: GP_PUUMP - Experimental evidence at protein level: Swiss-Prot protein existence level 1. Glycoprotein N and Glycoprotein C interact with each other and are present at the surface of the virion. They are able to attach the virion to host cell receptors. This attachment induces virion internalization predominantly through clathrin-dependent endocytosis. Also promotes fusion of viral membrane with host endosomal membrane after endocytosis of the virion. Glycoprotein N contains an ITAM motif which is likely to dysregulate normal immune and endothelial cell responses and contribute to virus pathoge
   4978..5033    +  polyA_signal   β-globin poly(A) signal: rabbit β-globin polyadenylation signal (Gil and Proudfoot, 1987)
   5415..5431    +  protein_bind   lac operator: The lac repressor binds to the lac operator to inhibit transcription in E. coli. This inhibition can be relieved by adding lactose or isopropyl-β-D-thiogalactopyranoside (IPTG). lac repressor encoded by lacI
   5439..5469    -  promoter       lac promoter: promoter for the E. coli lac operon
   5484..5505    -  protein_bind   CAP binding site: CAP binding activates transcription in the presence of cAMP. E. coli catabolite activator protein
   5518..5610    -  CDS            lacI (fragment): lac repressor; lacI; The lac repressor binds to the lac operator to inhibit transcription in E. coli. This inhibition can be relieved by adding lactose or isopropyl-β-D-thiogalactopyranoside (IPTG).
   5793..6381    -  rep_origin     ori: high-copy-number ColE1/pMB1/pBR322/pUC origin of replication
   6552..7412    -  CDS            AmpR: β-lactamase; bla; confers resistance to ampicillin, carbenicillin, and related antibiotics
   7413..7517    -  promoter       AmpR promoter: bla
   7570..7998    -  rep_origin     f1 ori (sequence partly withheld): f1 bacteriophage origin of replication; arrow indicates direction of (+) strand synthesis
   8003..8158    -  CDS            lacZα (fragment): LacZα fragment of β-galactosidase; lacZ fragment
   8166..8184    +  promoter       T7 promoter: promoter for bacteriophage T7 RNA polymerase
   8193..14      +  misc_feature   MCS (fragment) (across the origin): pBluescript multiple cloning site
