[The description below was written by a language model from this plasmid's Addgene catalogue record and pLannotate feature annotations shown in this document.]
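Description:
pHCMV_PUUV_GP is a mammalian expression plasmid built on the pHCMV backbone that drives production of the Puumala virus (an orthohantavirus) envelope glycoprotein precursor, GP. It is propagated in E. coli as a high-copy plasmid through a ColE1/pUC-type origin and selected with ampicillin via the β-lactamase gene and its native promoter. The sequenced record is 8,208 nt, consistent with the stated backbone and insert sizes. The backbone also carries an f1 phage origin and pBluescript-derived remnants that play no role in the mammalian expression function: a T7 promoter, fragments of the multiple cloning site, lacZα and lacI, and the lac promoter/operator with its CAP site. No mammalian selection marker is annotated, so the plasmid appears suited to transient transfection.

The expression cassette consists of the human cytomegalovirus immediate-early enhancer and promoter, followed by a rabbit β-globin intron, which generally improves mRNA processing and expression. Next come the 3,444 bp GP open reading frame and a rabbit β-globin polyadenylation signal. The insert was synthesized with mammalian codon optimization and cloned between EcoRI and BglII sites, both of which are retained. The GP polyprotein gives rise to glycoproteins Gn and Gc, which associate on the virion surface, mediate receptor attachment and uptake by endocytosis, and promote fusion with the endosomal membrane. No epitope tag or reporter is annotated.

The stated purpose is simply mammalian expression of the Puumala GP. The associated publication concerns cell type-specific delivery through modular envelope design, which suggests that the plasmid supplies a viral envelope protein for pseudotyping delivery particles, though the record does not describe a specific application.
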