Addgene plasmid #207301: pHCMV_PUUV_GP
Purpose: Mammalian expression of Puumala virus GP protein
Depositing lab: Feng Zhang. Depositing organization: Broad Institute. Publication: Cell type-specific delivery by modular envelope design. Strebinger D, Frangieh CJ, Friedrich MJ, Faure G, Macrae RK, Zhang F. Nat Commun. 2023 Aug 23;14(1):5141. doi: 10.1038/s41467-023-40788-8. PubMed 37612276.
Backbone
  Vector backbone: pHCMV
  Backbone manufacturer: Clontech
  Backbone size w/o insert (bp): 4764
  Vector type: Mammalian Expression
Growth in bacteria
  Bacterial resistance: Ampicillin, 100 μg/mL
  Growth temperature: 37°C
  Growth strain: NEB Stable
  Copy number: High Copy
Gene/Insert
  Gene/Insert name: PUUV_GP
  Species: Puumala virus
  Insert size (bp): 3444
  Mutation: mammalian codon optimization
  Promoter: CMV promoter
  Cloning method: Restriction Enzyme; 5′ cloning site EcoRI (not destroyed); 3′ cloning site BglII (not destroyed)
Resource information
  A portion of this plasmid was derived from a plasmid made by: synthesis
Terms and licenses: Academic/Nonprofit Terms; Industry Terms: Not Available to Industry
How to cite: pHCMV_PUUV_GP was a gift from Feng Zhang (Addgene plasmid # 207301 ; http://n2t.net/addgene:207301 ; RRID:Addgene_207301)
